>Addgene plasmid #240450 | pBI121::chitGFP5:AQ | addgene full sequence | sequence record 485322 | Addgene NGS Result
TGAGCGTCGGAAAGGCGCTCGGTCTTGCCTTGCTCGTCGGTGATGTACTTCACCAGCTCCGCGAAGTCGC
TCTTCTTGATGGAGCGCATGGGGACGTGCTTGGCAATCACGCGCACCCCCCGGCCGTTTTAGCGGCTAAA
AAAGTCATGGCTCTGCCCTCGGGCGGACCACGCCCATCATGACCTTGCCAAGCTCGTCCTGCTTCTCTTC
GATCTTCGCCAGCAGGGCGAGGATCGTGGCATCACCGAACCGCGCCGTGCGCGGGTCGTCGGTGAGCCAG
AGTTTCAGCAGGCCGCCCAGGCGGCCCAGGTCGCCATTGATGCGGGCCAGCTCGCGGACGTGCTCATAGT
CCACGACGCCCGTGATTTTGTAGCCCTGGCCGACGGCCAGCAGGTAGGCCGACAGGCTCATGCCGGCCGC
CGCCGCCTTTTCCTCAATCGCTCTTCGTTCGTCTGGAAGGCAGTACACCTTGATAGGTGGGCTGCCCTTC
CTGGTTGGCTTGGTTTCATCAGCCATCCGCTTGCCCTCATCTGTTACGCCGGCGGTAGCCGGCCAGCCTC
GCAGAGCAGGATTCCCGTTGAGCACCGCCAGGTGCGAATAAGGGACAGTGAAGAAGGAACACCCGCTCGC
GGGTGGGCCTACTTCACCTATCCTGCCCGGCTGACGCCGTTGGATACACCAAGGAAAGTCTACACGAACC
CTTTGGCAAAATCCTGTATATCGTGCGAAAAAGGATGGATATACCGAAAAAATCGCTATAATGACCCCGA
AGCAGGGTTATGCAGCGGAAAAGCGCCACGCTTCCCGAAGGGAGAAAGGCGGACAGGTATCCGGTAAGCG
GCAGGGTCGGAACAGGAGAGCGCACGAGGGAGCTTCCAGGGGGAAACGCCTGGTATCTTTATAGTCCTGT
CGGGTTTCGCCACCTCTGACTTGAGCGTCGATTTTTGTGATGCTCGTCAGGGGGGCGGAGCCTATGGAAA
AACGCCAGCAACGCGGCCTTTTTACGGTTCCTGGCCTTTTGCTGGCCTTTTGCTCACATGTTCTTTCCTG
CGTTATCCCCTGATTCTGTGGATAACCGTATTACCGCCTTTGAGTGAGCTGATACCGCTCGCCGCAGCCG
AACGACCGAGCGCAGCGAGTCAGTGAGCGAGGAAGCGGAAGAGCGCCAGAAGGCCGCCAGAGAGGCCGAG
CGCGGCCGTGAGGCTTGGACGCTAGGGCAGGGCATGAAAAAGCCCGTAGCGGGCTGCTACGGGCGTCTGA
CGCGGTGGAAAGGGGGAGGGGATGTTGTCTACATGGCTCTGCTGTAGTGAGTGGGTTGCGCTCCGGCAGC
GGTCCTGATCAATCGTCACCCTTTCTCGGTCCTTCAACGTTCCTGACAACGAGCCTCCTTTTCGCCAATC
CATCGACAATCACCGCGAGTCCCTGCTCGAACGCTGCGTCCGGACCGGCTTCGTCGAAGGCGTCTATCGC
GGCCCGCAACAGCGGCGAGAGCGGAGCCTGTTCAACGGTGCCGCCGCGCTCGCCGGCATCGCTGTCGCCG
GCCTGCTCCTCAAGCACGGCCCCAACAGTGAAGTAGCTGATTGTCATCAGCGCATTGACGGCGTCCCCGG
CCGAAAAACCCGCCTCGCAGAGGAAGCGAAGCTGCGCGTCGGCCGTTTCCATCTGCGGTGCGCCCGGTCG
CGTGCCGGCATGGATGCGCGCGCCATCGCGGTAGGCGAGCAGCGCCTGCCTGAAGCTGCGGGCATTCCCG
ATCAGAAATGAGCGCCAGTCGTCGTCGGCTCTCGGCACCGAATGCGTATGATTCTCCGCCAGCATGGCTT
CGGCCAGTGCGTCGAGCAGCGCCCGCTTGTTCCTGAAGTGCCAGTAAAGCGCCGGCTGCTGAACCCCCAA
CCGTTCCGCCAGTTTGCGTGTCGTCAGACCGTCTACGCCGACCTCGTTCAACAGGTCCAGGGCGGCACGG
ATCACTGTATTCGGCTGCAACTTTGTCATGCTTGACACTTTATCACTGATAAACATAATATGTCCACCAA
CTTATCAGTGATAAAGAATCCGCGCGTTCAATCGGACCAGCGGAGGCTGGTCCGGAGGCCAGACGTGAAA
CCCAACATACCCCTGATCGTAATTCTGAGCACTGTCGCGCTCGACGCTGTCGGCATCGGCCTGATTATGC
CGGTGCTGCCGGGCCTCCTGCGCGATCTGGTTCACTCGAACGACGTCACCGCCCACTATGGCATTCTGCT
GGCGCTGTATGCGTTGGTGCAATTTGCCTGCGCACCTGTGCTGGGCGCGCTGTCGGATCGTTTCGGGCGG
CGGCCAATCTTGCTCGTCTCGCTGGCCGGCGCCAGATCTGGGGAACCCTGTGGTTGGCATGCACATACAA
ATGGACGAACGGATAAACCTTTTCACGCCCTTTTAAATATCCGATTATTCTAATAAACGCTCTTTTCTCT
TAGGTTTACCCGCCAATATATCCTGTCAAACACTGATAGTTTAAACTGAAGGCGGGAAACGACAATCTGA
TCATGAGCGGAGAATTAAGGGAGTCACGTTATGACCCCCGCCGATGACGCGGGACAAGCCGTTTTACGTT
TGGAACTGACAGAACCGCAACGTTGAAGGAGCCACTCAGCCGCGGGTTTCTGGAGTTTAATGAGCTAAGC
ACATACGTCAGAAACCATTATTGCGCGTTCAAAAGTCGCCTAAGGTCACTATCAGCTAGCAAATATTTCT
TGTCAAAAATGCTCCACTGACGTTCCATAAATTCCCCTCGGTATCCAATTAGAGTCTCATATTCACTCTC
AATCCAAATAATCTGCACCGGATCTGGATCGTTTCGCATGATTGAACAAGATGGATTGCACGCAGGTTCT
CCGGCCGCTTGGGTGGAGAGGCTATTCGGCTATGACTGGGCACAACAGACAATCGGCTGCTCTGATGCCG
CCGTGTTCCGGCTGTCAGCGCAGGGGCGCCCGGTTCTTTTTGTCAAGACCGACCTGTCCGGTGCCCTGAA
TGAACTGCAGGACGAGGCAGCGCGGCTATCGTGGCTGGCCACGACGGGCGTTCCTTGCGCAGCTGTGCTC
GACGTTGTCACTGAAGCGGGAAGGGACTGGCTGCTATTGGGCGAAGTGCCGGGGCAGGATCTCCTGTCAT
CTCACCTTGCTCCTGCCGAGAAAGTATCCATCATGGCTGATGCAATGCGGCGGCTGCATACGCTTGATCC
GGCTACCTGCCCATTCGACCACCAAGCGAAACATCGCATCGAGCGAGCACGTACTCGGATGGAAGCCGGT
CTTGTCGATCAGGATGATCTGGACGAAGAGCATCAGGGGCTCGCGCCAGCCGAACTGTTCGCCAGGCTCA
AGGCGCGCATGCCCGACGGCGATGATCTCGTCGTGACCCATGGCGATGCCTGCTTGCCGAATATCATGGT
GGAAAATGGCCGCTTTTCTGGATTCATCGACTGTGGCCGGCTGGGTGTGGCGGACCGCTATCAGGACATA
GCGTTGGCTACCCGTGATATTGCTGAAGAGCTTGGCGGCGAATGGGCTGACCGCTTCCTCGTGCTTTACG
GTATCGCCGCTCCCGATTCGCAGCGCATCGCCTTCTATCGCCTTCTTGACGAGTTCTTCTGAGCGGGACT
CTGGGGTTCGAAATGACCGACCAAGCGACGCCCAACCTGCCATCACGAGATTTCGATTCCACCGCCGCCT
TCTATGAAAGGTTGGGCTTCGGAATCGTTTTCCGGGACGCCGGCTGGATGATCCTCCAGCGCGGGGATCT
CATGCTGGAGTTCTTCGCCCACGGGATCTCTGCGGAACAGGCGGTCGAAGGTGCCGATATCATTACGACA
GCAACGGCCGACAAGCACAACGCCACGATCCTGAGCGACAATATGATCGGGCCCGGCGTCCACATCAACG
GCGTCGGCGGCGACTGCCCAGGCAAGACCGAGATGCACCGCGATATCTTGCTGCGTTCGGATATTTTCGT
GGAGTTCCCGCCACAGACCCGGATGATCCCCGATCGTTCAAACATTTGGCAATAAAGTTTCTTAAGATTG
AATCCTGTTGCCGGTCTTGCGATGATTATCATATAATTTCTGTTGAATTACGTTAAGCATGTAATAATTA
ACATGTAATGCATGACGTTATTTATGAGATGGGTTTTTATGATTAGAGTCCCGCAATTATACATTTAATA
CGCGATAGAAAACAAAATATAGCGCGCAAACTAGGATAAATTATCGCGCGCGGTGTCATCTATGTTACTA
GATCGGGCCTCCTGTC
[82 nt withheld, positions 4287-4368]
GCTCTGAGGGA
[161 nt withheld, positions 4380-4540]
T
[41 nt withheld, positions 4542-4582]
T
[62 nt withheld, positions 4584-4645]
A
[35 nt withheld, positions 4647-4681]
CCTCCCTCAATCGGTTGAATGTCGCCCTTTTGTCTTTGGCCCAATACGCAAACCGCCTCTCCCCGCGCGT
TGGCCGATTCATTAATGCAGCTGGCACGACAGGTTTCCCGACTGGAAAGCGGGCAGTGAGCGCAACGCAA
TTAATGTGAGTTAGCTCACTCATTAGGCACCCCAGGCTTTACACTTTATGCTTCCGGCTCGTATGTTGTG
TGGAATTGTGAGCGGATAACAATTTCACACAGGAAACAGCTATGACCATGATTACGCCAAGCTTGCATGC
CTGCAGGTCCCCAGATTAGCCTTTTCAATTTCAGAAAGAATGCTAACCCACAGATGGTTAGAGAGGCTTA
CGCAGCAGGTCTCATCAAGACGATCTACCCGAGCAATAATCTCCAGGAAATCAAATACCTTCCCAAGAAG
GTTAAAGATGCAGTCAAAAGATTCAGGACTAACTGCATCAAGAACACAGAGAAAGATATATTTCTCAAGA
TCAGAAGTACTATTCCAGTATGGACGATTCAAGGCTTGCTTCACAAACCAAGGCAAGTAATAGAGATTGG
AGTCTCTAAAAAGGTAGTTCCCACTGAATCAAAGGCCATGGAGTCAAAGATTCAAATAGAGGACCTAACA
GAACTCGCCGTAAAGACTGGCGAACAGTTCATACAGAGTCTCTTACGACTCAATGACAAGAAGAAAATCT
TCGTCAACATGGTGGAGCACGACACACTTGTCTACTCCAAAAATATCAAAGATACAGTCTCAGAAGACCA
AAGGGCAATTGAGACTTTTCAACAAAGGGTAATATCCGGAAACCTCCTCGGATTCCATTGCCCAGCTATC
TGTCACTTTATTGTGAAGATAGTGGAAAAGGAAGGTGGCTCCTACAAATGCCATCATTGCGATAAAGGAA
AGGCCATCGTTGAAGATGCCTCTGCCGACAGTGGTCCCAAAGATGGACCCCCACCCACGAGGAGCATCGT
GGAAAAAGAAGACGTTCCAACCACGTCTTCAAAGCAAGTGGATTGATGTGATATCTCCACTGACGTAAGG
GATGACGCACAATCCCACTATCCTTCGCAAGACCCTTCCTCTATATAAGGAAGTTCATTTCATTTGGAGA
GAACACGGGGGACTCTAGAGGATCCAAGGAGATATAACAATGAAGACTAATCTTTTTCTCTTTCTCATCT
TTTCACTTCTCCTATCATTATCCTCGGCCGAATTCAGTAAAGGAGAAGAACTTTTCACTGGAGTTGTCCC
AATTCTTGTTGAATTAGATGGTGATGTTAATGGGCACAAATTTTCTGTCAGTGGAGAGGGTGAAGGTGAT
GCAACATACGGAAAACTTACCCTTAAATTTATTTGCACTACTGGAAAACTACCTGTTCCATGGCCAACAC
TTGTCACTACTTTCTCTTATGGTGTTCAATGCTTTTCAAGATACCCAGATCATATGAAGCGGCACGACTT
CTTCAAGAGCGCCATGCCTGAGGGATACGTGCAGGAGAGGACCATCTTCTTCAAGGACGACGGGAACTAC
AAGACACGTGCTGAAGTCAAGTTTGAGGGAGACACCCTCGTCAACAGGATCGAGCTTAAGGGAATCGATT
TCAAGGAGGACGGAAACATCCTCGGCCACAAGTTGGAATACAACTACAACTCCCACAACGTATACATCAT
GGCCGACAAGCAAAAGAACGGCATCAAAGCCAACTTCAAGACCCGCCACAACATCGAAGACGGCGGCGTG
CAACTCGCTGATCATTATCAACAAAATACTCCAATTGGCGATGGCCCTGTCCTTTTACCAGACAACCATT
ACCTGTCCACACAATCTGCCCTTTCGAAAGATCCCAACGAAAAGAGAGACCACATGGTCCTTCTTGAGTT
TGTAACAGCTGCTGGGATTACACATGGCATGGATGAACTATACAAGTCGACTCGACTCGAGCTTACACCA
GACTTCGACAACCCAAAATGGATTGGACGACACAAGCACATGTTTAATTTTCTTGATGTCAACCACAATG
GAAGGATCTCTCTTGACGAGATGGTCTACAAGGCGTCCGATATTGTTATAAACAATCTTGGAGCAACACC
TGAACAAGCCAAACGTCACAAAGATGCTGTAGAAGCCTTCTTCGGAGGAGCTGGAATGAAATATGGTGTA
GAAACTGAATGGCCTGAATACATCGAAGGATGGAAAAGACTGGCTTCCGAGGAATTGAAAAGGTATTCAA
AAAACCAAATCACACTTATTCGTTTATGGGGTGATGCATTGTTCGATATCATTGACAAAGACCAAAATGG
AGCTATTTCACTGGATGAATGGAAAGCATACACCAAATCTGCTGGCATCATCCAATCGTCAGAAGATTGC
GAGGAAACATTCAGAGTGTGCGATATTGACGAAAGTGGACAGCTCGATGTTGATGAGATGACAAGACAAC
ATTTAGGATTTTGGTACACCATGGATCCTGCTTGCGAAAAGCTCTACGGTGGAGCTGTCCCCTAAGAAAC
TCTGCTGCAGGCATGCCCGCTGAAATCACCAGTCTCTCTCTACAAATCTATCTCTCTCTATAATAATGTG
TGAGTAGTTCCCAGATAAGGGAATTAGGGTTCTTATAGGGTTTCGCTCATGTGTTGAGCATATAAGAAAC
CCTTAGTATGTATTTGTATTTGTAAAATACTTCTATCAATAAAATTTCTAATTCCTAAAACCAAAATCCA
GGGGTACCGAGCTCGAATTTCCCCGATCGTTCAAACATTTGGCAATAAAGTTTCTTAAGATTGAATCCTG
TTGCCGGTCTTGCGATGATTATCATATAATTTCTGTTGAATTACGTTAAGCATGTAATAATTAACATGTA
ATGCATGACGTTATTTATGAGATGGGTTTTTATGATTAGAGTCCCGCAATTATACATTTAATACGCGATA
GAAAACAAAATATAGCGCGCAAACTAGGATAAATTATCGCGCGCGGTGTCATCTATGTTACTAGATCGGG
AATTCACTGGCCGTCGTTTTACAACGTCGTGACTGGGAAAACCCTGGCGTTACCCAACTTAATCGCCTTG
CAGCACATCCCCCTTTCGCCAGCTGGCGTAATAGCGAAGAGGCCCGCACCGATCGCCCTTCCCAACAGTT
GCGCAGCCTGAATG
[44 nt withheld, positions 7846-7889]
C
[141 nt withheld, positions 7891-8031]
CCTTTGACGTTGGAGTCCACGTTCTTT
[37 nt withheld, positions 8059-8095]
ACCCTATCTCGGGCTATTCTTTTGATTTATAAGGGATTTTGCCGATTTCGGAACCACCATCAAACAGGAT
TTTCGCCTGCTGGGGCAAACCAGCGTGGACCGCTTGCTGCAACTCTCTCAGGGCCAGGCGGTGAAGGGCA
ATCAGCTGTTGCCCGTCTCACTGGTGAAAAGAAAAACCACCCCAGTACATTAAAAACGTCCGCAATGTGT
TATTAAGTTGTCTAAGCGTCAATTTGTTTACACCACAATATATCCTGCCACCAGCCAGCCAACAGCTCCC
CGACCGGCAGCTCGGCACAAAATCACCACTCGATACAGGCAGCCCATCAGTCCGGGACGGCGTCAGCGGG
AGAGCCGTTGTAAGGCGGCAGACTTTGCTCATGTTACCGATGCTATTCGGAAGAACGGCAACTAAGCTGC
CGGGTTTGAAACACGGATGATCTCGCGGAGGGTAGCATGTTGATTGTAACGATGACAGAGCGTTGCTGCC
TGTGATCAAATATCATCTCCCTCGCAGAGATCCGAATTATCAGCCTTCTTATTCATTTCTCGCTTAACCG
TGACAGGCTGTCGATCTTGAGAACTATGCCGACATAATAGGAAATCGCTGGATAAAGCCGCTGAGGAAGC
TGAGTGGCGCTATTTCTTTAGAAGTGAACGTTGACGATATCAACTCCCCTATCCATTGCTCACCGAATGG
TACAGGTCGGGGACCCGAAGTTCCGACTGTCGGCCTGATGCATCCCCGGCTGATCGACCCCAGATCTGGG
GCTGAGAAAGCCCAGTAAGGAAACAACTGTAGGTTCGAGTCGCGAGATCCCCCGGAACCAAAGGAAGTAG
GTTAAACCCGCTCCGATCAGGCCGAGCCACGCCAGGCCGAGAACATTGGTTCCTGTAGGCATCGGGATTG
GCGGATCAAACACTAAAGCTACTGGAACGAGCAGAAGTCCTCCGGCCGCCAGTTGCCAGGCGGTAAAGGT
GAGCAGAGGCACGGGAGGTTGCCACTTGCGGGTCAGCACGGTTCCGAACGCCATGGAAACCGCCCCCGCC
AGGCCCGCTGCGACGCCGACAGGATCTAGCGCTGCGTTTGGTGTCAACACCAACAGCGCCACGCCCGCAG
TTCCGCAAATAGCCCCCAGGACCGCCATCAATCGTATCGGGCTACCTAGCAGAGCGGCAGAGATGAACAC
GACCATCAGCGGCTGCACAGCGCCTACCGTCGCCGCGACCCCGCCCGGCAGGCGGTAGACCGAAATAAAC
AACAAGCTCCAGAATAGCGAAATATTAAGTGCGCCGAGGATGAAGATGCGCATCCACCAGATTCCCGTTG
GAATCTGTCGGACGATCATCACGAGCAATAAACCCGCCGGCAACGCCCGCAGCAGCATACCGGCGACCCC
TCGGCCTCGCTGTTCGGGCTCCACGAAAACGCCGGACAGATGCGCCTTGTGAGCGTCCTTGGGGCCGTCC
TCCTGTTTGAAGACCGACAGCCCAATGATCTCGCCGTCGATGTAGGCGCCGAATGCCACGGCATCTCGCA
ACCGTTCAGCGAACGCCTCCATGGGCTTTTTCTCCTCGTGCTCGTAAACGGACCCGAACATCTCTGGAGC
TTTCTTCAGGGCCGACAATCGGATCTCGCGGAAATCCTGCACGTCGGCCGCTCCAAGCCGTCGAATCTGA
GCCTTAATCACAATTGTCAATTTTAATCCTCTGTTTATCGGCAGTTCGTAGAGCGCGCCGTGCGTCCCGA
GCGATACTGAGCGAAGCAAGTGCGTCGAGCAGTGCCCGCTTGTTCCTGAAATGCCAGTAAAGCGCTGGCT
GCTGAACCCCCAGCCGGAACTGACCCCACAAGGCCCTAGCGTTTGCAATGCACCAGGTCATCATTGACCC
AGGCGTGTTCCACCAGGCCGCTGCCTCGCAACTCTTCGCAGGCTTCGCCGACCTGCTCGCGCCACTTCTT
CACGCGGGTGGAATCCGATCCGCACATGAGGCGGAAGGTTTCCAGCTTGAGCGGGTACGGCTCCCGGTGC
GAGCTGAAATAGTCGAACATCCGTCGGGCCGTCGGCGACAGCTTGCGGTACTTCTCCCATATGAATTTCG
TGTAGTGGTCGCCAGCAAACAGCACGACGATTTCCTCGTCGATCAGGACCTGGCAACGGGACGTTTTCTT
GCCACGGTCCAGGACGCGGAAGCGGTGCAGCAGCGACACCGATTCCAGGTGCCCAACGCGGTCGGACGTG
AAGCCCATCGCCGTCGCCTGTAGGCGCGACAGGCATTCCTCGGCCTTCGTGTAATACCGGCCATTGATCG
ACCAGCCCAGGTCCTGGCAAAGCTCGTAGAACGTGAAGGTGATCGGCTCGCCGATAGGGGTGCGCTTCGC
GTACTCCAACACCTGCTGCCACACCAGTTCGTCATCGTCGGCCCGCAGCTCGACGCCGGTGTAGGTGATC
TTCACGTCCTTGTTGACGTGGAAAATGACCTTGTTTTGCAGCGCCTCGCGCGGGATTTTCTTGTTGCGCG
TGGTGAACAGGGCAGAGCGGGCCGTGTCGTTTGGCATCGCTCGCATCGTGTCCGGCCACGGCGCAATATC
GAACAAGGAAAGCTGCATTTCCTTGATCTGCTGCTTCGTGTGTTTCAGCAACGCGGCCTGCTTGGCCTCG
CTGACCTGTTTTGCCAGGTCCTCGCCGGCGGTTTTTCGCTTCTTGGTCGTCATAGTTCCTCGCGTGTCGA
TGGTCATCGACTTCGCCAAACCTGCCGCCTCCTGTTCGAGACGACGCGAACGCTCCACGGCGGCCGATGG
CGCGGGCAGGGCAGGGGGAGCCAGTTGCACGCTGTCGCGCTCGATCTTGGCCGTAGCTTGCTGGACCATC
GAGCCGACGGACTGGAAGGTTTCGCGGGGCGCACGCATGACGGTGCGGCTTGCGATGGTTTCGGCATCCT
CGGCGGAAAACCCCGCGTCGATCAGTTCTTGCCTGTATGCCTTCCGGTCAAACGTCCGATTCATTCACCC
TCCTTGCGGGATTGCCCCGACTCACGCCGGGGCAATGTGCCCTTATTCCTGATTTGACCCGCCTGGTGCC
TTGGTGTCCAGATAATCCACCTTATCGGCAATGAAGTCGGTCCCGTAGACCGTCTGGCCGTCCTTCTCGT
ACTTGGTATTCCGAATCTTGCCCTGCACGAATACCAGCGACCCCTTGCCCAAATACTTGCCGTGGGCCTC
GGCCTGAGAGCCAAAACACTTGATGCGGAAGAAGTCGGTGCGCTCCTGCTTGTCGCCGGCATCGTTGCGC
CACATCTAGGTACTAAAACAATTCATCCAGTAAAATATAATATTTTATTTTCTCCCAATCAGGCTTGATC
CCCAGTAAGTCAAAAAATAGCTCGACATACTGTTCTTCCCCGATATCCTCCCTGATCGACCGGACGCAGA
AGGCAATGTCATACCACTTGTCCGCCCTGCCGCTTCTCCCAAGATCAATAAAGCCACTTACTTTGCCATC
TTTCACAAAGATGTTGCTGTCTCCCAGGTCGCCGTGGGAAAAGACAAGTTCCTCTTCGGGCTTTTCCGTC
TTTAAAAAATCATACAGCTCGCGCGGATCTTTAAATGGAGTGTCTTCTTCCCAGTTTTCGCAATCCACAT
CGGCCAGATCGTTATTCAGTAAGTAATCCAATTCGGCTAAGCGGCTGTCTAAGCTATTCGTATAGGGACA
ATCCGATATGTCGATGGAGTGAAAGAGCCTGATGCACTCCGCATACAGCTCGATAATCTTTTCAGGGCTT
TGTTCATCTTCATACTCTTCCGAGCAAAGGACGCCATCGGCCTCACTCATGAGCAGATTGCTCCAGCCAT
CATGCCGTTCAAAGTGCAGGACCTTTGGAACAGGCAGCTTTCCTTCCAGCCATAGCATCATGTCCTTTTC
CCGTTCCACATCATAGGTGGTCCCTTTATACCGGCTGTCCGTCATTTTTAAATATAGGTTTTCATTTTCT
CCCACCAGCTTATATACCTTAGCAGGAGACATTCCTTCCGTATCTTTTACGCAGCGGTATTTTTCGATCA
GTTTTTTCAATTCCGGTGATATTCTCATTTTAGCCATTTATTATTTCCTTCCTCTTTTCTACAGTATTTA
AAGATACCCCAAGAAGCTAATTATAACAAGACGAACTCCAATTCACTGTTCCTTGCATTCTAAAACCTTA
AATACCAGAAAACAGCTTTTTCAAAGTTGTTTTCAAAGTTGGCGTATAACATAGTATCGACGGAGCCGAT
TTTGAAACCACAATTATGGGTGATGCTGCCAACTTACTGATTTAGTGTATGATGGTGTTTTTGAGGTGCT
CCAGTGGCTTCTGTTTCTATCAGCTGTCCCTCCTGTTCAGCTACTGACGGGGTGGTGCGTAACGGCAAAA
GCACCGCCGGACATCAGCGCTATCTCTGCTCTCACTGCCGTAAAACATGGCAACTGCAGTTCACTTACAC
CGCTTCTCAACCCGGTACGCACCAGAAAATCATTGATATGGCCATGAATGGCGTTGGATGCCGGGCAACA
GCCCGCATTATGGGCGTTGGCCTCAACACGATTTTACGTCACTTAAAAAACTCAGGCCGCAGTCGGTAAC
CTCGCGCATACAGCCGGGCAGTGACGTCATCGTCTGCGCGGAAATGGACGAACAGTGGGGCTATGTCGGG
GCTAAATCGCGCCAGCGCTGGCTGTTTTACGCGTATGACAGTCTCCGGAAGACGGTTGTTGCGCACGTAT
TCGGTGAACGCACTATGGCGACGCTGGGGCGTCTTATGAGCCTGCTGTCACCCTTTGACGTGGTGATATG
GATGACGGATGGCTGGCCGCTGTATGAATCCCGCCTGAAGGGAAAGCTGCACGTAATCAGCAAGCGATAT
ACGCAGCGAATTGAGCGGCATAACCTGAATCTGAGGCAGCACCTGGCACGGCTGGGACGGAAGTCGCTGT
CGTTCTCAAAATCGGTGGAGCTGCATGACAAAGTCATCGGGCATTATCTGAACATAAAACACTATCAATA
AGTTGGAGTCATTACCCAATTATGATAGAATTTACAAGCTATAAGGTTATTGTCCTGGGTTTCAAGCATT
AGTCCATGCAAGTTTTTATGCTTTGCCCATTCTATAGATATATTGATAAGCGCGCTGCCTATGCCTTGCC
CCCTGAAATCCTTACATACGGCGATATCTTCTATATAAAAGATATATTATCTTATCAGTATTGTCAATAT
ATTCAAGGCAATCTGCCTCCTCATCCTCTTCATCCTCTTCGTCTTGGTAGCTTTTTAAATATGGCGCTTC
ATAGAGTAATTCTGTAAAGGTCCAATTCTCGTTTTCATACCTCGGTATAATCTTACCTATCACCTCAAAT
GGTTCGCTGGGTTTATCGCACCCCCGAACACGAGCACGGCACCCGCGACCACTATGCCAAGAATGCCCAA
GGTAAAAATTGCCGGCCCCGCCATGAAGTCCGTGAATGCCCCGACGGCCGAAGTGAAGGGCAGGCCGCCA
CCCAGGCCGCCGCCCTCACTGCCCGGCACCTGGTCGCTGAATGTCGATGCCAGCACCTGCGGCACGTCAA
TGCTTCCGGGCGTCGCGCTCGGGCTGATCGCCCATCCCGTTACTGCCCCGATCCCGGCAATGGCAAGGAC
TGCCAGCGCTGCCATTTTTGGGGTGAGGCCGTTCGCGGCCGAGGGGCGCAGCCCCTGGGGGGATGGGAGG
CCCGCGTTAGCGGGCCGGGAGGGTTCGAGAAGGGGGGGCACCCCCCTTCGGCGTGCGCGGTCACGCGCAC
AGGGCGCAGCCCTGGTTAAAAACAAGGTTTATAAATATTGGTTTAAAAGCAGGTTAAAAGACAGGTTAGC
GGTGGCCGAAAAACGGGCGGAAACCCTTGCAAATGCTGGATTTTCTGCCTGTGGACAGCCCCTCAAATGT
CAATAGGTGCGCCCCTCATCTGTCAGCACTCTGCCCCTCAAGTGTCAAGGATCGCGCCCCTCATCTGTCA
GTAGTCGCGCCCCTCAAGTGTCAATACCGCAGGGCACTTATCCCCAGGCTTGTCCACATCATCTGTGGGA
AACTCGCGTAAAATCAGGCGTTTTCGCCGATTTGCGAGGCTGGCCAGCTCCACGTCGCCGGCCGAAATCG
AGCCTGCCCCTCATCTGTCAACGCCGCGCCGGGTGAGTCGGCCCCTCAAGTGTCAACGTCCGCCCCTCAT
CTGTCAGTGAGGGCCAAGTTTTCCGCGAGGTATCCACAACGCCGGCGGCCGCGGTGTCTCGCACACGGCT
TCGACGGCGTTTCTGGCGCGTTTGCAGGGCCATAGACGGCCGCCAGCCCAGCGGCGAGGGCAACCAGCCC
GG
Features (pLannotate 1.2.2; 37 found; start..end, strand, type, name):
     12..107     -  CDS            traI (fragment): TRAI6_ECOLX - Experimental evidence at protein level: Swiss-Prot protein existence level 1. The initiation process of transfer DNA synthesis requires the interaction of at least three plasmid-specific components (TraH, I, and J) at the transfer origin resulting in the assembly of a specialised nucleoprotein complex - the relaxosome. Site- and strand-specific cleavage at the transfer origin is dependent on TraI and TraJ. From Escherichia coli.
    145..516     -  CDS            traJ: oriT-recognizing protein; traJ
    549..658     -  oriT           oriT: incP origin of transfer
    790..980     +  rep_origin     ori (fragment): high-copy-number ColE1/pMB1/pBR322/pUC origin of replication
   1339..1989    -  CDS            TetR: tetracycline resistance regulatory protein; tetR
   2095..2344    +  CDS            TcR (fragment): tetracycline efflux protein; tetA; confers resistance to tetracycline
   2454..2478    -  misc_feature   RB T-DNA repeat: right border repeat from nopaline C58 T-DNA
   2634..2817    +  promoter       NOS promoter: nopaline synthase promoter NOS promoter
   2838..3632    +  CDS            NeoR/KanR: aminoglycoside phosphotransferase from Tn5; aph(3')-II (or nptII); confers resistance to neomycin, kanamycin, and G418 (Geneticin®)
   3653..3802    +  CDS            ble (fragment): BLE_KLEPN - Experimental evidence at protein level: Swiss-Prot protein existence level 1. Binding protein with a strong affinity to the bleomycin family of antibiotics. Binds to CL990; an antimitotic-antibiotic compound. From Klebsiella pneumoniae.
   3809..4015    +  CDS            ocd (fragment): OCD_AGRFC - Experimental evidence at protein level: Swiss-Prot protein existence level 1. Catalyzes the conversion of L-ornithine into L-proline with release of ammonia. Is involved in the utilization of nopaline, a catabolic pathway that proceeds through L-arginine and L-ornithine to L-proline. Nopaline is a predominant opine in plant cells transformed with Ti plasmid pTiC58. From Agrobacterium fabrum (strain C58 / ATCC 33970) (Agrobacterium tumefaciens (strain C58)).
   4022..4274    +  terminator     NOS terminator: nopaline synthase terminator and poly(A) signal
   4278..4721    +  CDS            M13 gene III (fragment) (sequence partly withheld): pIII; III; minor coat protein
   4720..4810    +  CDS            lacI (fragment): lac repressor; lacI; The lac repressor binds to the lac operator to inhibit transcription in E. coli. This inhibition can be relieved by adding lactose or isopropyl-β-D-thiogalactopyranoside (IPTG).
   4823..4844    +  protein_bind   CAP binding site: CAP binding activates transcription in the presence of cAMP. E. coli catabolite activator protein
   4859..4889    +  promoter       lac promoter: promoter for the E. coli lac operon
   4893..4915    +  protein_bind   lac operator (fragment): The lac repressor binds to the lac operator to inhibit transcription in E. coli. This inhibition can be relieved by adding lactose or isopropyl-β-D-thiogalactopyranoside (IPTG). lac repressor encoded by lacI
   4950..4970    -  misc_feature   MCS (fragment): pUC18/19 multiple cloning site
   5461..5802    +  promoter       CaMV 35S promoter: strong constitutive promoter from cauliflower mosaic virus
   5841..5903    +  CDS            CHI-B (fragment): CHIB_ARATH - Also known as PR3. Experimental evidence at protein level: Swiss-Prot protein existence level 1. Defense against chitin-containing fungal pathogens. Seems particularly implicated in resistance to jasmonate-inducing pathogens such as A.brassicicola. In vitro antifungal activity against T.reesei, but not against A.solani, F.oxysporum, S.sclerotiorum, G.graminis and P.megasperma. From Arabidopsis thaliana (Mouse-ear cress).
   5907..6616    +  CDS            mgfp5 (fragment): GFP with folding enhancement mutations; mgfp5; suitable for expression in plants due to removal of a cryptic intron
   6633..7193    +  CDS            AEQ1_AEQVI: Experimental evidence at protein level: Swiss-Prot protein existence level 1. Ca(2+)-dependent bioluminescence photoprotein. Displays an emission peak at 470 nm (blue light). Trace amounts of calcium ion trigger the intramolecular oxidation of the chromophore, coelenterazine into coelenteramide and CO(2) with the concomitant emission of light. From Aequorea victoria (Water jellyfish) (Mesonema victoria).
   7256..7412    +  polyA_signal   CaMV poly(A) signal (fragment): cauliflower mosaic virus polyadenylation signal
   7413..7430    -  misc_feature   MCS (fragment): pUC18/19 multiple cloning site
   7436..7688    +  terminator     NOS terminator: nopaline synthase terminator and poly(A) signal
   7693..7848    +  CDS            lacZα (fragment) (sequence partly withheld): LacZα fragment of β-galactosidase; lacZ fragment
   7846..8146    +  rep_origin     M13 ori (fragment) (sequence partly withheld): M13 bacteriophage origin of replication; arrow indicates direction of (+) strand synthesis
   8147..8277    +  CDS            lacI (fragment): lac repressor; lacI; The lac repressor binds to the lac operator to inhibit transcription in E. coli. This inhibition can be relieved by adding lactose or isopropyl-β-D-thiogalactopyranoside (IPTG).
   8331..8355    -  misc_feature   LB T-DNA repeat: left border repeat from nopaline C58 T-DNA
   9812..9931    -  CDS            tetR (fragment): TETR1_ECOLX - Experimental evidence at protein level: Swiss-Prot protein existence level 1. TetR is the repressor of the tetracycline resistance element; its N-terminal region forms a helix-turn-helix structure and binds DNA. Binding of tetracycline to TetR reduces the repressor affinity for the tetracycline resistance gene (tetA) promoter operator sites. From Escherichia coli.
   9951..11099   -  CDS            trfA: trans-acting replication protein that binds to and activates oriV
  11398..12192   -  CDS            KanR: aminoglycoside phosphotransferase; aphA-3; confers resistance to kanamycin
  12384..13151   +  mobile_element IS1: prokaryotic transposable element IS1
  13160..13309   -  CDS            satA (fragment): STA_BACSU - Also known as yyaR. Experimental evidence at protein level: Swiss-Prot protein existence level 1. Involved in resistance to streptothricin, a broad-spectrum antibiotic produced by streptomycetes. Detoxifies streptothricin via acetylation of the beta amino group of the first beta-lysyl moiety of streptothricin. From Bacillus subtilis (strain 168).
  13308..13502   -  CDS            satA (fragment): STA_BACSU - Also known as yyaR. Experimental evidence at protein level: Swiss-Prot protein existence level 1. Involved in resistance to streptothricin, a broad-spectrum antibiotic produced by streptomycetes. Detoxifies streptothricin via acetylation of the beta amino group of the first beta-lysyl moiety of streptothricin. From Bacillus subtilis (strain 168).
  13505..13780   -  CDS            klaC (fragment): KLAC_ECOLX - Also known as telB. Protein predicted: Swiss-Prot protein existence level 4. Belongs to the kla operon, which is associated with cryptic tellurite resistance, and IncW plasmid fertility inhibition. From Escherichia coli.
  13844..8       -  rep_origin     oriV (across the origin): incP origin of replication
