[The description below was written by a language model from this plasmid's Addgene catalogue record and pLannotate feature annotations shown in this document.]
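Description:
pBI121::chitGFP5:AQ is a binary Ti vector of about 14.5 kb, built on the pBI121 backbone, for Agrobacterium-mediated transformation of higher plants. It replicates at low copy through the broad-host-range IncP system (oriV with the trans-acting replication protein trfA), which allows it to be maintained in both E. coli and Agrobacterium tumefaciens. An incP oriT with traJ provides for conjugative mobilisation. Bacterial selection is by kanamycin, conferred by a backbone aphA-3 gene. The backbone annotation also shows remnants typical of this vector lineage, including tetracycline resistance fragments, an IS1 element and a partial ColE1-type origin.

The T-DNA is bounded by the nopaline-type right and left border repeats and contains two plant expression units. The first is the plant selectable marker, nptII, under the NOS promoter and terminator, giving resistance to kanamycin or G418 in transformed tissue. The second, cloned between XbaI and SacI, is driven by the CaMV 35S promoter and encodes a three-part fusion. It begins with an Arabidopsis basic chitinase signal peptide, followed by soluble-modified GFP5 (a plant-adapted GFP lacking the cryptic intron) and then the Aequorea victoria photoprotein aequorin. A partial CaMV poly(A) signal and a NOS terminator follow the coding sequence.

The signal peptide routes the fusion into the secretory pathway and so to the apoplast. There, aequorin emits calcium-dependent luminescence once reconstituted with coelenterazine, while GFP fluorescence presumably lets expression and localisation be checked. The construct is intended for generating transgenic plants, such as Arabidopsis, that self-report cell wall calcium dynamics, for example under abiotic stress.
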