Addgene plasmid #240450: pBI121::chitGFP5:AQ
Purpose: Expression of indicator protein fusion (soluble modified GFP5 & Aequorin) for monitoring calcium concentrations in cell walls of higher plants. For details, see Comments.
Depositing lab: Christoph Plieth. Depositing organization: Christian-Albrechts-Universitaet zu Kiel. Publication: Self-reporting Arabidopsis expressing pH and [Ca2+] indicators unveil ion dynamics in the cytoplasm and in the apoplast under abiotic stress. Gao D, Knight MR, Trewavas AJ, Sattelmacher B, Plieth C. Plant Physiol. 2004 Mar;134(3):898-908. doi: 10.1104/pp.103.032508. PubMed 15020753.
Backbone
  Vector backbone: pBI121
  Backbone size w/o insert (bp): 12868
  Vector type: Bacterial Expression, Plant Expression
  Selectable markers: Neomycin (select with G418)
Growth in bacteria
  Bacterial resistance: Kanamycin, 50 μg/mL
  Growth temperature: 37°C
  Growth strain: DH5alpha
  Growth instructions: E. coli: 37°C A. tumefaciens C58: 28°C
  Copy number: Low Copy
Gene/Insert
  Gene/Insert name: Fusion of Chitinase signal, smGFP5, and Aequorin
  Species: Synthetic
  Insert size (bp): 1633
  Mutation: GFP5 for expression plants (PMID 9122158); Soluble modified (PMID 9484447)
  Promoter: Cauliflower mosaic virus 35S promoter (GenBank AJ007625) without artificial 40 bp insert drives expression plants
  Cloning method: Restriction Enzyme; 5′ cloning site XbaI (unknown if destroyed); 3′ cloning site SacI (unknown if destroyed)
  Sequencing primers: 5′ 5' GTTCATTTCATTTGGAGAG 3'; 3′ 5' ATTCGAGCTCGGTACC 3'
Terms and licenses: Academic/Nonprofit Terms; Industry Terms: Not Available to Industry
Depositor comments: See the Supplemental Document under Resource Information for more details, including annotated maps. Figure 1 of the Gao et al. (2004) paper also gives an overview of the gene cassettes.
How to cite: pBI121::chitGFP5:AQ was a gift from Christoph Plieth (Addgene plasmid # 240450 ; http://n2t.net/addgene:240450 ; RRID:Addgene_240450)
